Addgene plasmid #101292: GFP-mROCK1-delta4
Purpose: Mammalian expression of Rock1-GFP for the study of localisation signaling.
Depositing lab: Alpha Yap. Depositing organization: University of Queensland. Publication: Feedback regulation through myosin II confers robustness on RhoA signalling at E-cadherin junctions. Priya R, Gomez GA, Budnar S, Verma S, Cox HL, Hamilton NA, Yap AS. Nat Cell Biol. 2015 Oct;17(10):1282-93. doi: 10.1038/ncb3239. Epub 2015 Sep 14. PubMed 26368311.
Backbone
  Vector backbone: pEGFP-C1
  Vector type: Mammalian Expression
Growth in bacteria
  Bacterial resistance: Kanamycin, 50 μg/mL
  Growth temperature: 37°C
  Growth strain: DH5alpha
  Copy number: High Copy
Gene/Insert
  Gene/Insert name: Rock1
  Species: M. musculus (mouse)
  Mutation: 76-1354 aa
  GenBank ID: NM_009071.2
  Entrez Gene: Rock1 (a.k.a. 1110055K06Rik, Rock-I)
  Promoter: CMV
  Cloning method: Restriction Enzyme; 5′ cloning site SacI (unknown if destroyed); 3′ cloning site KpnI (unknown if destroyed)
  Sequencing primers: 5′ EGFP-N
Terms and licenses: Academic/Nonprofit Terms; Industry Terms: Not Available to Industry
How to cite: GFP-mROCK1-delta4 was a gift from Alpha Yap (Addgene plasmid # 101292 ; http://n2t.net/addgene:101292 ; RRID:Addgene_101292)
