[The description below was written by a language model from this plasmid's Addgene catalogue record and pLannotate feature annotations shown in this document.]
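Description:
GFP-mROCK1-delta4 is a mammalian expression plasmid built on the pEGFP-C1 backbone that produces an N-terminally EGFP-tagged truncation of mouse Rock1, the Rho-associated kinase that regulates actomyosin contractility, the actin cytoskeleton and cell adhesion. The insert, cloned between the SacI and KpnI sites of the polylinker, is recorded as covering amino acids 76–1354, so it lacks the extreme N-terminal residues of the protein. In the annotated 8,550 nt sequence the Rock1 fragment follows directly downstream of the EGFP coding sequence. The position of the insert indicates a single fusion protein with EGFP at the amino terminus, although the purpose field words it as "Rock1-GFP". Transcription is driven by the human cytomegalovirus immediate early enhancer and promoter and terminated by the SV40 polyadenylation signal that lies beyond the residual multiple cloning site.

The plasmid replicates in E. coli at high copy number from a ColE1/pUC-type origin and also carries an f1 phage origin. Selection relies on a single Tn5 aminoglycoside phosphotransferase (NeoR/KanR) gene placed behind tandem bacterial (bla) and SV40 early promoters and followed by the HSV TK polyadenylation signal. This arrangement gives kanamycin resistance in bacteria and allows G418 selection of transfected mammalian cells. Short annotated fragments of SV40 large T antigen, ble and bGH poly(A) appear to be backbone remnants rather than functional elements.

According to the record, the construct is intended for expressing fluorescent Rock1 in mammalian cells to study its localisation and signalling. The associated work concerns RhoA signalling and myosin II feedback at E-cadherin junctions. As one of a deletion series implied by the "delta4" name, it would serve to test which regions of Rock1 are needed for its subcellular targeting, though the record does not spell this out.
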