Features (pLannotate 1.2.2; 15 found; start..end, strand, type, name):
     26..614     +  rep_origin     ori: high-copy-number ColE1/pMB1/pBR322/pUC origin of replication
    789..1092    +  enhancer       CMV enhancer: human cytomegalovirus immediate early enhancer
   1093..1296    +  promoter       CMV promoter: human cytomegalovirus (CMV) immediate early promoter
   1341..2057    +  CDS            EGFP: EGFP is a basic (constitutively fluorescent) green fluorescent protein published in 1996, derived from Aequorea victoria. It is reported to be a rapidly-maturing weak dimer with moderate acid sensitivity.
   2064..5918    +  CDS            Rock1 (fragment): ROCK1_MOUSE - Experimental evidence at protein level: Swiss-Prot protein existence level 1. Protein kinase which is a key regulator of the actin cytoskeleton and cell polarity (PubMed:19036714, PubMed:19181962). Involved in regulation of smooth muscle contraction, actin cytoskeleton organization, stress fiber and focal adhesion formation, neurite retraction, cell adhesion and motility via phosphorylation of DAPK3, GFAP, LIMK1, LIMK2, MYL9/MLC2, TPPP, PFN1 and PPP1R12A (PubMed:19036714, PubMed:19181962). Phosphorylates FHOD1 and acts synergistically with it to promote SRC-dependent non-apoptoti
   5922..5947    +  misc_feature   MCS (fragment): multiple cloning site
   5959..6043    +  CDS            large T antigen (fragment): large T antigen from SV40 (simian virus 40)
   6066..6187    +  polyA_signal   SV40 poly(A) signal: SV40 polyadenylation signal
   6221..6649    -  rep_origin     f1 ori (sequence partly withheld): f1 bacteriophage origin of replication; arrow indicates direction of (+) strand synthesis
   6676..6780    +  promoter       AmpR promoter: bla
   6782..7139    +  promoter       SV40 promoter: SV40 enhancer and early promoter
   7174..7968    +  CDS            NeoR/KanR: aminoglycoside phosphotransferase from Tn5; aph(3')-II (or nptII); confers resistance to neomycin, kanamycin, and G418 (Geneticin®)
   7989..8141    +  CDS            ble (fragment): BLE_KLEPN - Experimental evidence at protein level: Swiss-Prot protein existence level 1. Binding protein with a strong affinity to the bleomycin family of antibiotics. Binds to CL990; an antimitotic-antibiotic compound. From Klebsiella pneumoniae.
   8200..8247    +  polyA_signal   HSV TK poly(A) signal: herpes simplex virus thymidine kinase polyadenylation signal (Cole and Stacy, 1985)
   8338..8354    -  polyA_signal   bGH poly(A) signal (fragment): bovine growth hormone polyadenylation signal
>Addgene plasmid #101292 | GFP-mROCK1-delta4 | addgene full sequence | sequence record 195040 | Addgene NGS Result
CCGTAGAAAAGATCAAAGGATCTTCTTGAGATCCTTTTTTTCTGCGCGTAATCTGCTGCTTGCAAACAAA
AAAACCACCGCTACCAGCGGTGGTTTGTTTGCCGGATCAAGAGCTACCAACTCTTTTTCCGAAGGTAACT
GGCTTCAGCAGAGCGCAGATACCAAATACTGTTCTTCTAGTGTAGCCGTAGTTAGGCCACCACTTCAAGA
ACTCTGTAGCACCGCCTACATACCTCGCTCTGCTAATCCTGTTACCAGTGGCTGCTGCCAGTGGCGATAA
GTCGTGTCTTACCGGGTTGGACTCAAGACGATAGTTACCGGATAAGGCGCAGCGGTCGGGCTGAACGGGG
GGTTCGTGCACACAGCCCAGCTTGGAGCGAACGACCTACACCGAACTGAGATACCTACAGCGTGAGCTAT
GAGAAAGCGCCACGCTTCCCGAAGGGAGAAAGGCGGACAGGTATCCGGTAAGCGGCAGGGTCGGAACAGG
AGAGCGCACGAGGGAGCTTCCAGGGGGAAACGCCTGGTATCTTTATAGTCCTGTCGGGTTTCGCCACCTC
TGACTTGAGCGTCGATTTTTGTGATGCTCGTCAGGGGGGCGGAGCCTATGGAAAAACGCCAGCAACGCGG
CCTTTTTACGGTTCCTGGCCTTTTGCTGGCCTTTTGCTCACATGTTCTTTCCTGCGTTATCCCCTGATTC
TGTGGATAACCGTATTACCGCCATGCATTAGTTATTAATAGTAATCAATTACGGGGTCATTAGTTCATAG
CCCATATATGGAGTTCCGCGTTACATAACTTACGGTAAATGGCCCGCCTGGCTGACCGCCCAACGACCCC
CGCCCATTGACGTCAATAATGACGTATGTTCCCATAGTAACGCCAATAGGGACTTTCCATTGACGTCAAT
GGGTGGAGTATTTACGGTAAACTGCCCACTTGGCAGTACATCAAGTGTATCATATGCCAAGTACGCCCCC
TATTGACGTCAATGACGGTAAATGGCCCGCCTGGCATTATGCCCAGTACATGACCTTATGGGACTTTCCT
ACTTGGCAGTACATCTACGTATTAGTCATCGCTATTACCATGGTGATGCGGTTTTGGCAGTACATCAATG
GGCGTGGATAGCGGTTTGACTCACGGGGATTTCCAAGTCTCCACCCCATTGACGTCAATGGGAGTTTGTT
TTGGCACCAAAATCAACGGGACTTTCCAAAATGTCGTAACAACTCCGCCCCATTGACGCAAATGGGCGGT
AGGCGTGTACGGTGGGAGGTCTATATAAGCAGAGCTGGTTTAGTGAACCGTCAGATCCGCTAGCGCTACC
GGTCGCCACCATGGTGAGCAAGGGCGAGGAGCTGTTCACCGGGGTGGTGCCCATCCTGGTCGAGCTGGAC
GGCGACGTAAACGGCCACAAGTTCAGCGTGTCCGGCGAGGGCGAGGGCGATGCCACCTACGGCAAGCTGA
CCCTGAAGTTCATCTGCACCACCGGCAAGCTGCCCGTGCCCTGGCCCACCCTCGTGACCACCCTGACCTA
CGGCGTGCAGTGCTTCAGCCGCTACCCCGACCACATGAAGCAGCACGACTTCTTCAAGTCCGCCATGCCC
GAAGGCTACGTCCAGGAGCGCACCATCTTCTTCAAGGACGACGGCAACTACAAGACCCGCGCCGAGGTGA
AGTTCGAGGGCGACACCCTGGTGAACCGCATCGAGCTGAAGGGCATCGACTTCAAGGAGGACGGCAACAT
CCTGGGGCACAAGCTGGAGTACAACTACAACAGCCACAACGTCTATATCATGGCCGACAAGCAGAAGAAC
GGCATCAAGGTGAACTTCAAGATCCGCCACAACATCGAGGACGGCAGCGTGCAGCTCGCCGACCACTACC
AGCAGAACACCCCCATCGGCGACGGCCCCGTGCTGCTGCCCGACAACCACTACCTGAGCACCCAGTCCGC
CCTGAGCAAAGACCCCAACGAGAAGCGCGATCACATGGTCCTGCTGGAGTTCGTGACCGCCGCCGGGATC
ACTCTCGGCATGGACGAGCTGTACAAGTCCGGACTCAGATCTCGAGCTCAATATGAAGTGGTAAAGGTAA
TCGGCAGAGGTGCATTTGGAGAAGTTCAATTGGTGAGGCATAAATCCACTAGGAAGGTTTATGCTATGAA
GCTGCTCAGCAAATTTGAAATGATTAAGAGATCGGATTCTGCTTTTTTCTGGGAAGAAAGGGACATCATG
GCGTTTGCCAATAGTCCTTGGGTTGTTCAGCTTTTTTATGCATTCCAAGATGACCGGTATCTCTACATGG
TGATGGAGTACATGCCTGGCGGAGACCTTGTCAACCTGATGAGCAACTATGACGTGCCTGAAAAATGGGC
AAGATTCTATACTGCAGAAGTAGTTCTTGCATTGGATGCAATCCATTCCATGGGTTTTATTCATAGAGAT
GTAAAGCCTGATAACATGCTGCTGGATAAGTCTGGACATTTGAAGTTAGCAGATTTTGGTACTTGTATGA
AGATGAATAAGGAAGGTATGGTACGATGTGACACAGCAGTTGGAACACCTGATTATATCTCACCCGAAGT
ATTAAAATCCCAAGGCGGTGATGGCTATTATGGACGAGAGTGTGACTGGTGGTCAGTTGGGGTATTTCTA
TATGAAATGCTCGTAGGTGACACACCTTTCTATGCAGATTCTTTGGTTGGGACTTACAGTAAAATTATGA
ACCATAAAAATTCACTTACTTTCCCTGATGATAATGACATATCAAAAGAGGCAAAAAATCTCATTTGTGC
CTTCCTTACAGACAGAGAAGTGAGATTGGGCAGAAATGGTGTAGAGGAAATCAAACGTCATCTCTTCTTC
AAAAATGATCAGTGGGCTTGGGAAACGCTCCGAGACACTGTAGCACCAGTTGTGCCTGATTTAAGTAGTG
ACATTGATACTAGTAATTTTGATGACTTAGAAGAAGATAAAGGAGATGAAGAAACATTTCCTATTCCAAA
AGCTTTTGTTGGCAATCAGCTACCTTTTGTAGGATTTACATATTATAGCAATCGTAGATACTTACCTTCA
GCAAATGCCAGTGAGAACAGATCTAGCTCCAATGTGGATAAAAGCTTGCAGGAAAGTTTACAGAAAACAA
TCTACAAGCTTGAAGAGCAACTGCATAATGAAATGCAATTAAAAGATGAAATGGAGCAGAAATGCAGAAC
TTCAAACTTAAAACTAGACAAGATAATGAAAGAATTGGATGAAGAGGGGAATCAAAGAAGAAATCTAGAA
TCTGCAGTGTCTCAAATTGAGAAAGAAAAGATGTTGCTACAACATAGAATTAATGAGTACCAAAGAAAAG
TGGAACAGGAAAATGAGAAGAGAAGAAATATAGAAAATGAAGTTTCTACACTAAAGGACCAGTTAGAAGA
CTTACGGAAAGCAAGTCAGACCTCACAGCTTGCTAATGAGAAGCTGACACAGTTACAGAAGCAGTTAGAA
GAAGCGAATGACTTACTTAGGACAGAATCAGACACAGCTGTAAGATTAAGGAAGAGTCACACAGAGATGA
GCAAGTCAATTAGTCAGCTAGAGTCCCTGAACAGAGAATTACAGGAAAGAAACAGAATTTTAGAGAATTC
CAAGTCACAAGCAGACAAGGATTACTACCAGCTGCAAGCTGTATTGGAAGCTGAGCGAAGAGACAGAGGG
CATGATTCTGAGATGATTGGAGACCTTCAAGCACGAATTACATCTTTACAAGAAGAAGTGAAACATCTCA
AACATAATCTTGAAAGAGTGGAAGGAGAAAGAAAAGAGGCTCAAGACATGCTTAATCATTCAGAAAAGGA
AAAGAATAATTTGGAGATAGATTTGAATTACAAGCTCAAGTCTATACAACAGCGGTTAGAACAAGAAGTA
AATGAACATAAAGTCACCAAAGCACGCCTAACTGACAAGCACCAATCTATCGAAGAGGCAAAGTCTGTTG
CCATGTGTGAAATGGAAAAAAAGCTGAAGGAAGAGAGAGAAGCTCGAGAGAAGGCAGAAAATAGAGTTGT
TGAGACTGAGAAACAATGTTCCATGCTAGATGTTGACCTGAAACAGTCTCAGCAGAAGCTAGAACATTTG
ACCGAAAATAAAGAAAGGATGGAGGATGAAGTTAAGAATCTCGCCCTGCAGCTGGAACAGGAATCAAATA
AACGGCTCTTGTTACAGAATGAATTGAAGACTCAAGCATTTGAAGCAGACAATTTAAAAGGTTTAGAAAA
ACAGATGAAACAGGAAATAAATACTTTATTGGAAGCAAAGAGATTGTTAGAATTTGAGTTAGCTCAGCTT
ACAAAGCAATATAGGGGAAATGAAGGGCAAATGCGGGAGTTACAAGATCAACTTGAAGCTGAGCAGTATT
TCTCTACACTTTATAAAACCCAAGTAAAGGAGCTTAAAGAAGAAATTGAAGAAAAAAACCGAGAAAATTT
AAGGAAAATACAGGAACTGCAAAGTGAAAAAGAAACTCTCTCTACTCAGTTGGATTTAGCAGAAACAAAA
GCTGAGTCTGAGCAGCTGGCGCGAGGGATTCTGGAAGAACAGTATTTTGAGTTGACTCAGGAAAGCAAGA
AAGCTGCTTCAAGAAATAGACAAGAGATTACAGATAAAGATCATACTGTTAGTCGGCTTGAAGAAACAAA
CAGTGTGCTAACCAAAGATATTGAAATGCTAAGAAAAGAAAATGAAGAGCTAAATGAAAGAATGAGGACA
GCAGAAGAAGAATATAAATTGAAGAAGGAGGAAGAAATAAATAATCTTAAGGCTGCTTTTGAAAAGAATA
TCAGTACCGAACGGACCCTTAAAACACAGGCTGTTAACAAGTTGGCAGAAATAATGAATCGCAAAGATTT
TAAAATTGATCGAAAGAAAGCTAATACACAAGATTTAAGAAAAAAAGAAAAGGAAAATAGAAAGCTACAA
CTGGAACTTAACCAAGAGAGAGAAAAATTTAACCAAATGGTGGTGAAACACCAGAAGGAGCTGAATGACA
TGCAAGCGCAATTGGTAGAAGAATGTACACATAGAAATGAACTTCAAATGCAGTTGGCTAGCAAAGAGAG
TGATATTGAGCAGTTGCGGGCAAAACTTTTGGACCTTTCGGATTCAACTAGTGTTGCTAGTTTTCCTAGT
GCAGATGAAACTGATGGAAACCTTCCAGAGTCAAGAATTGAAGGTTGGCTTTCTGTACCAAATAGAGGAA
ATATCAAAAGATATGGCTGGAAGAAACAGTATGTTGTGGTAAGCAGCAAAAAGATCTTGTTCTATAATGA
TGAACAAGATAAGGAACAATCCAGTCCATCTATGGTGTTAGACATAGATAAATTGTTTCATGTCCGACCT
GTAACCCAAGGAGATGTGTACAGAGCAGAAACTGAAGAAATTCCTAAAATATTCCAGATACTATATGCAA
ATGAAGGTGAATGTAGAAAAGATATAGAAGTGGAACCGGTTCAACAAGGTGAAAAAACTAATTTCCAGAA
TCACAAAGGCCATGAATTCATTCCTACCCTCTACCACTTTCCTGCCAACTGTGAGGCCTGTGCCAAACCT
TTGTGGCATGTCTTTAAGCCACCACCTGCCCTAGAGTGTCGAAGATGCCATGTTAAGTGCCACAGAGACC
ATCTAGACAAGAAAGAGGACTTGATTTCCCCGTGCAAAGTAAGTTACGATGTAACATCAGCAAGAGATAT
GCTGCTGTTAGCATGTTCTCAGGATGAACAAAAAAAGTGGGTTACTCATCTAGTAAAGAAGATTCCTAAG
AACCCACCATCTGGCTTTGTCCGTGCCTCTCCTCGAACGCTGTCAACAAGATCCACTGCAAATCAGTCTT
TCCGCAAAGTAGTCAAAAATACATCTGGAAAAACTAGTTAAGGTACCGCGGGCCCGGGATCCACCGGATC
TAGATAACTGATCATAATCAGCCATACCACATTTGTAGAGGTTTTACTTGCTTTAAAAAACCTCCCACAC
CTCCCCCTGAACCTGAAACATAAAATGAATGCAATTGTTGTTGTTAACTTGTTTATTGCAGCTTATAATG
GTTACAAATAAAGCAATAGCATCACAAATTTCACAAATAAAGCATTTTTTTCACTGCATTCTAGTTGTGG
TTTGTCCAAACTCATCAATGTATCTTAACGCGTAAATTGTAAGCGTTAATATTTTGTTAAAATTCGCGTT
AAATTTTTGTTAAATCAGCTCATTTTTTAACCAATAGGCCGAAATCGGCAAAATCCCTTATAAATCAAAA
GAATAGACCGAGATAGGGT
[37 nt withheld, positions 6320-6356]
AAAGAACGTGGACTCCAACGTCAAAGG
[49 nt withheld, positions 6384-6432]
T
[91 nt withheld, positions 6434-6524]
G
[124 nt withheld, positions 6526-6649]
CAGGTGGCACTTTTCGGGGAAATGTGCGCGGAACCCCTATTTGTTTATTTTTCTAAATACATTCAAATAT
GTATCCGCTCATGAGACAATAACCCTGATAAATGCTTCAATAATATTGAAAAAGGAAGAGTCCTGAGGCG
GAAAGAACCAGCTGTGGAATGTGTGTCAGTTAGGGTGTGGAAAGTCCCCAGGCTCCCCAGCAGGCAGAAG
TATGCAAAGCATGCATCTCAATTAGTCAGCAACCAGGTGTGGAAAGTCCCCAGGCTCCCCAGCAGGCAGA
AGTATGCAAAGCATGCATCTCAATTAGTCAGCAACCATAGTCCCGCCCCTAACTCCGCCCATCCCGCCCC
TAACTCCGCCCAGTTCCGCCCATTCTCCGCCCCATGGCTGACTAATTTTTTTTATTTATGCAGAGGCCGA
GGCCGCCTCGGCCTCTGAGCTATTCCAGAAGTAGTGAGGAGGCTTTTTTGGAGGCCTAGGCTTTTGCAAA
GATCGATCAAGAGACAGGATGAGGATCGTTTCGCATGATTGAACAAGATGGATTGCACGCAGGTTCTCCG
GCCGCTTGGGTGGAGAGGCTATTCGGCTATGACTGGGCACAACAGACAATCGGCTGCTCTGATGCCGCCG
TGTTCCGGCTGTCAGCGCAGGGGCGCCCGGTTCTTTTTGTCAAGACCGACCTGTCCGGTGCCCTGAATGA
ACTGCAAGACGAGGCAGCGCGGCTATCGTGGCTGGCCACGACGGGCGTTCCTTGCGCAGCTGTGCTCGAC
GTTGTCACTGAAGCGGGAAGGGACTGGCTGCTATTGGGCGAAGTGCCGGGGCAGGATCTCCTGTCATCTC
ACCTTGCTCCTGCCGAGAAAGTATCCATCATGGCTGATGCAATGCGGCGGCTGCATACGCTTGATCCGGC
TACCTGCCCATTCGACCACCAAGCGAAACATCGCATCGAGCGAGCACGTACTCGGATGGAAGCCGGTCTT
GTCGATCAGGATGATCTGGACGAAGAGCATCAGGGGCTCGCGCCAGCCGAACTGTTCGCCAGGCTCAAGG
CGAGCATGCCCGACGGCGAGGATCTCGTCGTGACCCATGGCGATGCCTGCTTGCCGAATATCATGGTGGA
AAATGGCCGCTTTTCTGGATTCATCGACTGTGGCCGGCTGGGTGTGGCGGACCGCTATCAGGACATAGCG
TTGGCTACCCGTGATATTGCTGAAGAGCTTGGCGGCGAATGGGCTGACCGCTTCCTCGTGCTTTACGGTA
TCGCCGCTCCCGATTCGCAGCGCATCGCCTTCTATCGCCTTCTTGACGAGTTCTTCTGAGCGGGACTCTG
GGGTTCGAAATGACCGACCAAGCGACGCCCAACCTGCCATCACGAGATTTCGATTCCACCGCCGCCTTCT
ATGAAAGGTTGGGCTTCGGAATCGTTTTCCGGGACGCCGGCTGGATGATCCTCCAGCGCGGGGATCTCAT
GCTGGAGTTCTTCGCCCACCCTAGGGGGAGGCTAACTGAAACACGGAAGGAGACAATACCGGAAGGAACC
CGCGCTATGACGGCAATAAAAAGACAGAATAAAACGCACGGTGTTGGGTCGTTTGTTCATAAACGCGGGG
TTCGGTCCCAGGGCTGGCACTCTGTCGATACCCCACCGAGACCCCATTGGGGCCAATACGCCCGCGTTTC
TTCCTTTTCCCCACCCCACCCCCCAAGTTCGGGTGAAGGCCCAGGGCTCGCAGCCAACGTCGGGGCGGCA
GGCCCTGCCATAGCCTCAGGTTACTCATATATACTTTAGATTGATTTAAAACTTCATTTTTAATTTAAAA
GGATCTAGGTGAAGATCCTTTTTGATAATCTCATGACCAAAATCCCTTAACGTGAGTTTTCGTTCCACTG
AGCGTCAGACC
